Addgene plasmid #14549: pMSCV neo WT Akt1
Depositing lab: Joan Brugge. Depositing organization: Harvard Medical School. Publication: Distinct roles of Akt1 and Akt2 in regulating cell migration and epithelial-mesenchymal transition. Irie HY, Pearline RV, Grueneberg D, Hsia M, Ravichandran P, Kothari N, Natesan S, Brugge JS. J Cell Biol. 2005 Dec 19. 171(6):1023-34. 10.1083/jcb.200505087 PubMed 16365168.
Backbone
  Vector backbone: pMSCV neo
  Backbone manufacturer: BD Biosciences
  Backbone size w/o insert (bp): 6500
  Vector type: Mammalian Expression, Retroviral
  Selectable markers: Neomycin (select with G418)
Growth in bacteria
  Bacterial resistance: Ampicillin, 100 μg/mL
  Growth temperature: 37°C
  Growth strain: DH5alpha
  Copy number: High Copy
Gene/Insert
  Gene/Insert name: Akt1
  Species: M. musculus (mouse)
  Entrez Gene: Akt1 (a.k.a. Akt, LTR-akt, PKB, PKB/Akt, PKBalpha, Rac)
  Tag / fusion protein: HA tag
  Cloning method: Restriction Enzyme
  Sequencing primers: 5′ MSCV; 3′ MSCV rev
Resource information
  A portion of this plasmid was derived from a plasmid made by: Philip Tsichlis
Terms and licenses: Academic/Nonprofit Terms; Industry Terms: Not Available to Industry
Depositor comments: wild-type Akt1
How to cite: pMSCV neo WT Akt1 was a gift from Joan Brugge (Addgene plasmid # 14549 ; http://n2t.net/addgene:14549 ; RRID:Addgene_14549)
