[The description below was written by a language model from this plasmid's Addgene catalogue record.]
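Description:
pMSCV neo WT Akt1 is a retroviral mammalian expression plasmid built on the commercial pMSCV neo backbone (about 6.5 kb without insert), a vector derived from murine stem cell virus. It is maintained in E. coli as a high-copy plasmid under ampicillin selection. For mammalian cells it carries a neomycin resistance marker, so stably transduced or transfected populations can be selected with G418. No feature table accompanies the record, so individual elements are not listed. In vectors of the MSCV family generally, the viral long terminal repeats flank the cargo. The 5′ LTR drives transcription of the inserted gene, and a packaging signal allows the RNA genome to be incorporated into virions when the plasmid is introduced into a packaging cell line that supplies the viral structural proteins in trans.

The insert is wild-type mouse (M. musculus) Akt1, also known as PKB or PKBalpha, a serine/threonine kinase. It is fused to an HA epitope tag, which allows the exogenous protein to be detected or immunoprecipitated separately from endogenous Akt. The record does not say whether the tag is at the N- or C-terminus, and it does not give the insert size or the restriction sites used, noting only that cloning was by restriction enzymes. Part of the plasmid was derived from an earlier construct made by another laboratory.

The construct is suited to producing recombinant retrovirus for stable expression of wild-type Akt1 in dividing mammalian cells. The associated publication examined the distinct roles of Akt1 and Akt2 in regulating cell migration and epithelial-mesenchymal transition.
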