>Addgene plasmid #14549 | pMSCV neo WT Akt1 | addgene partial sequence | sequence record 21355 | 14549 with MSCV-rev
CCTCCCCTACCCGGTAGAATTAGATCCGCCTCAGAGCTGTGCCACTGGGCTGAGTAGGAGAACTGGGGGA
AGTGCGGCCTCCGCCTCACTGTTCCACACACGTCCATGCTGTCATCTTGATCAGGCGGCGTGATGGTGAT
CATCTGAGCTGTGAACTCCTCATCGAAATACCTGGTGTCAGTCTCAGAGGTGACCTGGGGCTTGAAAGGT
GGGCTCAGCTTCTTCTCATACACATCCTGCCACACGATGTTGGCAAAGAACCGGTGCTGCATGATCTCCT
TGGCATCCTCAGAGCCCCCACCGAGCCTCTGTGTAGGGTCCTTCTTGAGCAGCCCGGAGAGCAGGGACTT
GGCCTCAGGGCCGAGTGTGCGCGGGAAGCGGATCTCCTCCATGAGGATCAGCTCGAACAGCTTCTCGTGG
TCCTGGTTGTAGAAGGGCAGGCGGCCACACATCATCTCATACATGACCACGCCCAGCCCCCACCAGTCCA
CTGCACGGCCGTAGTCGTTGTCCTCCAGCACCTCAGGGGCCAGGTACTCCGGCGTTCCGCAGAATGTCTT
CATAGTGGCACCATCCTTGATCCCCTCCTTGCACAGCCCGAAGTCCGTTATCTTGATGTGCCCNTCCTTG
TCCAGCANTGAGGTTCTNCCAGCTTCAGGGTCCCCGGTAC
